>Addgene plasmid #73336 | pJK125 | depositor full sequence | sequence record 138202 | Full plasmid sequence
TGGCGAATGGG
[124 nt withheld, positions 12-135]
C
[91 nt withheld, positions 137-227]
A
[49 nt withheld, positions 229-277]
CCTTTGACGTTGGAGTCCACGTTCTTT
[37 nt withheld, positions 305-341]
ACCCTATCTCGGTCTATTCTTTTGATTTATAAGGGATTTTGCCGATTTCGGCCTATTGGTTAAAAAATGA
GCTGATTTAACAAAAATTTAACGCGAATTTTAACAAAATATTAACGTTTACAATTTCAGGTGGCACTTTT
CGGGGAAATGTGCGCGGAACCCCTATTTGTTTATTTTTCTAAATACATTCAAATATGTATCCGCTCATGA
ATTAATTCTTAGAAAAACTCATCGAGCATCAAATGAAACTGCAATTTATTCATATCAGGATTATCAATAC
CATATTTTTGAAAAAGCCGTTTCTGTAATGAAGGAGAAAACTCACCGAGGCAGTTCCATAGGATGGCAAG
ATCCTGGTATCGGTCTGCGATTCCGACTCGTCCAACATCAATACAACCTATTAATTTCCCCTCGTCAAAA
ATAAGGTTATCAAGTGAGAAATCACCATGAGTGACGACTGAATCCGGTGAGAATGGCAAAAGTTTATGCA
TTTCTTTCCAGACTTGTTCAACAGGCCAGCCATTACGCTCGTCATCAAAATCACTCGCATCAACCAAACC
GTTATTCATTCGTGATTGCGCCTGAGCGAGACGAAATACGCGATCGCTGTTAAAAGGACAATTACAAACA
GGAATCGAATGCAACCGGCGCAGGAACACTGCCAGCGCATCAACAATATTTTCACCTGAATCAGGATATT
CTTCTAATACCTGGAATGCTGTTTTCCCGGGGATCGCAGTGGTGAGTAACCATGCATCATCAGGAGTACG
GATAAAATGCTTGATGGTCGGAAGAGGCATAAATTCCGTCAGCCAGTTTAGTCTGACCATCTCATCTGTA
ACATCATTGGCAACGCTACCTTTGCCATGTTTCAGAAACAACTCTGGCGCATCGGGCTTCCCATACAATC
GATAGATTGTCGCACCTGATTGCCCGACATTATCGCGAGCCCATTTATACCCATATAAATCAGCATCCAT
GTTGGAATTTAATCGCGGCCTAGAGCAAGACGTTTCCCGTTGAATATGGCTCATAACACCCCTTGTATTA
CTGTTTATGTAAGCAGACAGTTTTATTGTTCATGACCAAAATCCCTTAACGTGAGTTTTCGTTCCACTGA
GCGTCAGACCCCGTAGAAAAGATCAAAGGATCTTCTTGAGATCCTTTTTTTCTGCGCGTAATCTGCTGCT
TGCAAACAAAAAAACCACCGCTACCAGCGGTGGTTTGTTTGCCGGATCAAGAGCTACCAACTCTTTTTCC
GAAGGTAACTGGCTTCAGCAGAGCGCAGATACCAAATACTGTCCTTCTAGTGTAGCCGTAGTTAGGCCAC
CACTTCAAGAACTCTGTAGCACCGCCTACATACCTCGCTCTGCTAATCCTGTTACCAGTGGCTGCTGCCA
GTGGCGATAAGTCGTGTCTTACCGGGTTGGACTCAAGACGATAGTTACCGGATAAGGCGCAGCGGTCGGG
CTGAACGGGGGGTTCGTGCACACAGCCCAGCTTGGAGCGAACGACCTACACCGAACTGAGATACCTACAG
CGTGAGCTATGAGAAAGCGCCACGCTTCCCGAAGGGAGAAAGGCGGACAGGTATCCGGTAAGCGGCAGGG
TCGGAACAGGAGAGCGCACGAGGGAGCTTCCAGGGGGAAACGCCTGGTATCTTTATAGTCCTGTCGGGTT
TCGCCACCTCTGACTTGAGCGTCGATTTTTGTGATGCTCGTCAGGGGGGCGGAGCCTATGGAAAAACGCC
AGCAACGCGGCCTTTTTACGGTTCCTGGCCTTTTGCTGGCCTTTTGCTCACATGTTCTTTCCTGCGTTAT
CCCCTGATTCTGTGGATAACCGTATTACCGCCTTTGAGTGAGCTGATACCGCTCGCCGCAGCCGAACGAC
CGAGCGCAGCGAGTCAGTGAGCGAGGAAGCGGAAGAGCGCCTGATGCGGTATTTTCTCCTTACGCATCTG
TGCGGTATTTCACACCGCATATATGGTGCACTCTCAGTACAATCTGCTCTGATGCCGCATAGTTAAGCCA
GTATACACTCCGCTATCGCTACGTGACTGGGTCATGGCTGCGCCCCGACACCCGCCAACACCCGCTGACG
CGCCCTGACGGGCTTGTCTGCTCCCGGCATCCGCTTACAGACAAGCTGTGACCGTCTCCGGGAGCTGCAT
GTGTCAGAGGTTTTCACCGTCATCACCGAAACGCGCGAGGCAGCTGCGGTAAAGCTCATCAGCGTGGTCG
TGAAGCGATTCACAGATGTCTGCCTGTTCATCCGCGTCCAGCTCGTTGAGTTTCTCCAGAAGCGTTAATG
TCTGGCTTCTGATAAAGCGGGCCATGTTAAGGGCGGTTTTTTCCTGTTTGGTCACTGATGCCTCCGTGTA
AGGGGGATTTCTGTTCATGGGGGTAATGATACCGATGAAACGAGAGAGGATGCTCACGATACGGGTTACT
GATGATGAACATGCCCGGTTACTGGAACGTTGTGAGGGTAAACAACTGGCGGTATGGATGCGGCGGGACC
AGAGAAAAATCACTCAGGGTCAATGCCAGCGCTTCGTTAATACAGATGTAGGTGTTCCACAGGGTAGCCA
GCAGCATCCTGCGATGCAGATCCGGAACATAATGGTGCAGGGCGCTGACTTCCGCGTTTCCAGACTTTAC
GAAACACGGAAACCGAAGACCATTCATGTTGTTGCTCAGGTCGCAGACGTTTTGCAGCAGCAGTCGCTTC
ACGTTCGCTCGCGTATCGGTGATTCATTCTGCTAACCAGTAAGGCAACCCCGCCAGCCTAGCCGGGTCCT
CAACGACAGGAGCACGATCATGCGCACCCGTGGGGCCGCCATGCCGGCGATAATGGCCTGCTTCTCGCCG
AAACGTTTGGTGGCGGGACCAGTGACGAAGGCTTGAGCGAGGGCGTGCAAGATTCCGAATACCGCAAGCG
ACAGGCCGATCATCGTCGCGCTCCAGCGAAAGCGGTCCTCGCCGAAAATGACCCAGAGCGCTGCCGGCAC
CTGTCCTACGAGTTGCATGATAAAGAAGACAGTCATAAGTGCGGCGACGATAGTCATGCCCCGCGCCCAC
CGGAAGGAGCTGACTGGGTTGAAGGCTCTCAAGGGCATCGGTCGAGATCCCGGTGCCTAATGAGTGAGCT
AACTTACATTAATTGCGTTGCGCTCACTGCCCGCTTTCCAGTCGGGAAACCTGTCGTGCCAGCTGCATTA
ATGAATCGGCCAACGCGCGGGGAGAGGCGGTTTGCGTATTGGGCGCCAGGGTGGTTTTTCTTTTCACCAG
TGAGACGGGCAACAGCTGATTGCCCTTCACCGCCTGGCCCTGAGAGAGTTGCAGCAAGCGGTCCACGCTG
GTTTGCCCCAGCAGGCGAAAATCCTGTTTGATGGTGGTTAACGGCGGGATATAACATGAGCTGTCTTCGG
TATCGTCGTATCCCACTACCGAGATATCCGCACCAACGCGCAGCCCGGACTCGGTAATGGCGCGCATTGC
GCCCAGCGCCATCTGATCGTTGGCAACCAGCATCGCAGTGGGAACGATGCCCTCATTCAGCATTTGCATG
GTTTGTTGAAAACCGGACATGGCACTCCAGTCGCCTTCCCGTTCCGCTATCGGCTGAATTTGATTGCGAG
TGAGATATTTATGCCAGCCAGCCAGACGCAGACGCGCCGAGACAGAACTTAATGGGCCCGCTAACAGCGC
GATTTGCTGGTGACCCAATGCGACCAGATGCTCCACGCCCAGTCGCGTACCGTCTTCATGGGAGAAAATA
ATACTGTTGATGGGTGTCTGGTCAGAGACATCAAGAAATAACGCCGGAACATTAGTGCAGGCAGCTTCCA
CAGCAATGGCATCCTGGTCATCCAGCGGATAGTTAATGATCAGCCCACTGACGCGTTGCGCGAGAAGATT
GTGCACCGCCGCTTTACAGGCTTCGACGCCGCTTCGTTCTACCATCGACACCACCACGCTGGCACCCAGT
TGATCGGCGCGAGATTTAATCGCCGCGACAATTTGCGACGGCGCGTGCAGGGCCAGACTGGAGGTGGCAA
CGCCAATCAGCAACGACTGTTTGCCCGCCAGTTGTTGTGCCACGCGGTTGGGAATGTAATTCAGCTCCGC
CATCGCCGCTTCCACTTTTTCCCGCGTTTTCGCAGAAACGTGGCTGGCCTGGTTCACCACGCGGGAAACG
GTCTGATAAGAGACACCGGCATACTCTGCGACATCGTATAACGTTACTGGTTTCACATTCACCACCCTGA
ATTGACTCTCTTCCGGGCGCTATCATGCCATACCGCGAAAGGTTTTGCGCCATTCGATGGTGTCCGGGAT
CTCGACGCTCTCCCTTATGCGACTCCTGCATTAGGAAGCAGCCCAGTAGTAGGTTGAGGCCGTTGAGCAC
CGCCGCCGCAAGGAATGGTGCATGCAAGGAGATGGCGCCCAACAGTCCCCCGGCCACGGGGCCTGCCACC
ATACCCACGCCGAAACAAGCGCTCATGAGCCCGAAGTGGCGAGCCCGATCTTCCCCATCGGTGATGTCGG
CGATATAGGCGCCAGCAACCGCACCTGTGGCGCCGGTGATGCCGGCCACGATGCGTCCGGCGTAGAGGAT
CGAGATCTCGATCCCGCGAAATTAATACGACTCACTATAGGGGAATTGTGAGCGGATAACAATTCCCCTC
TAGAAATAATTTTGTTTAACTTTAAGAAGGAGATATACCATGGGCAGCAGCCATCATCATCATCATCACA
GCAGCGGCCTGGTGCCGCGCGGCAGCCATATGACTGACGCGTGTCAAGCAGAGTACGCTATCGCAGCTAT
GTCGACCGTCGAGATGGACCAGGCGGCTCCAGAGTCCGCCGCGCACCACCCTCTGCCGGACCCCGGTGAG
TCGGTCCCCAGACTCGCGCTGCCCACGATCGGGATCTTCCTGGCCACGCTCACCGCGTTCGTCGGTTCTA
CGACCGCTTACATCAGCGGATGGATCCCGTTCTGGGTGACGATCCCCGTCAACGCCGCGGTCACGTTCGT
GATGTTCACCGTCGTGCATGACGCATCGCATTACGCGATCAGCTCCATCCGGTGGGTGAACGGGCTGTTC
GGGCGGCTGGCGTGGCTTTTCGTCGGGCCGGTGGTCGCGTTCCCGGCCTTCGGGTACATCCACATCCAGC
ACCACCGCCATTCCAACGACGACGAGCAAGACCCGGACACCTTCGCCTCACACGGCTCGCTGTGGGTGCT
GCCGTTGCGCTGGTCGATGGTCGAGTACTTCTACATCAAGTACTACCTGCCTCGCGGCCGCAGCCGGCCG
GTCATCGAGGTCGCCGAGACGCTGGTGATGATGACCCTGTTCCTGACCGGCCTGATCGTCGCCATCGTCA
CCGGCAACTTCTGGACGCTGGCGATCGTCTTCCTGATCCCGCAACGTATCGGCCTTACCGTGCTGGCCTG
GTGGTTCGACTGGCTGCCCCACCACGGTCTGGAGGACACCCAGCGCAGCAACCGCTACCGCGCGACCCGC
AACCGGGTTGGCGCCGAGTGGCTGTTCACCCCGGTGCTGCTGTCGCAGAACTACCACTTGGTGCACCACC
TGCACCCGTCGGTGCCGTTCTACCGGTACCTGCGCACCTGGCGGCGCAACGAGGAGGCGTATCTGGAACG
CAACGCCGCGATCTCCACGGTCTTTGGCCAGCAACTGAATCCGGACGAGTACCGGCAGTGGAAGGAGCTC
AACGGCCGGCTCGCGCGACTGCTGCCGGTGCGGTAGAATTCGAGCTCCGTCGACAAGCTTGCGGCCGCAC
TCGAGCACCACCACCACCACCACTGAGATCCGGCTGCTAACAAAGCCCGAAAGGAAGCTGAGTTGGCTGC
TGCCACCGCTGAGCAATAACTAGCATAACCCCTTGGGGCCTCTAAACGGGTCTTGAGGGGTTTTTTGCTG
AAAGGAGGAACTATATCCGGAT
Features (pLannotate 1.2.2; 20 found; start..end, strand, type, name):
     12..467     +  rep_origin     f1 ori (sequence partly withheld): f1 bacteriophage origin of replication; arrow indicates direction of (+) strand synthesis
    494..551     +  promoter       AmpR promoter (fragment): bla
    560..1375    -  CDS            KanR: aminoglycoside phosphotransferase; aph(3')-Ia; confers resistance to kanamycin in bacteria or G418 (Geneticin®) in eukaryotes
   1497..2085    +  rep_origin     ori: high-copy-number ColE1/pMB1/pBR322/pUC origin of replication
   2271..2413    -  misc_feature   bom: basis of mobility region from pBR322
   2515..2706    -  CDS            rop: Rop protein, which maintains plasmids at low copy number; rop
   2723..3103    +  CDS            YPB1_ECOLX: Protein predicted: Swiss-Prot protein existence level 4. From Escherichia coli.
   3175..3466    -  CDS            TcR (fragment): tetracycline efflux protein; tet; confers resistance to tetracycline
   3481..3502    -  protein_bind   CAP binding site: CAP binding activates transcription in the presence of cAMP. E. coli catabolite activator protein
   3515..4597    -  CDS            lacI: lac repressor; lacI; The lac repressor binds to the lac operator to inhibit transcription in E. coli. This inhibition can be relieved by adding lactose or isopropyl-β-D-thiogalactopyranoside (IPTG).
   4598..4675    -  promoter       lacI promoter: lacI
   4683..4962    -  CDS            TcR (fragment): tetracycline efflux protein; tet; confers resistance to tetracycline
   4984..5002    +  promoter       T7 promoter: promoter for bacteriophage T7 RNA polymerase
   5003..5027    +  protein_bind   lac operator: The lac repressor binds to the lac operator to inhibit transcription in E. coli. This inhibition can be relieved by adding lactose or isopropyl-β-D-thiogalactopyranoside (IPTG). lac repressor encoded by lacI
   5042..5064    +  RBS            RBS: efficient ribosome binding site from bacteriophage T7 gene 10 (Olins and Rangwala, 1989)
   5083..5099    +  CDS            capTEV™ (fragment): composite tag for in vivo biotinylation, TEV protease cleavage, and 6xHis tagging
   5110..5127    +  CDS            thrombin site: thrombin recognition and cleavage site
   6157..6174    +  CDS            9xHis (fragment): 9xHis affinity tag
   6184..6233    +  CDS            SET1 (fragment): solubility-enhancement tag derived from T7 phage gene 10B
   6241..6288    +  terminator     T7 terminator: transcription terminator for bacteriophage T7 RNA polymerase
