[The description below was written by a language model from this plasmid's Addgene catalogue record and pLannotate feature annotations shown in this document.]
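Description:
pJK125 is a 6,313 bp bacterial expression plasmid built on the pET28a backbone, carrying a truncated form of the Mycobacterium tuberculosis H37Rv fdxB gene. The insert is catalogued as an electron transfer flavoprotein. It encodes residues 1–327, which correspond to the N-terminal domain that the depositor describes as a putative integral-membrane fatty acid desaturase. The fragment was cloned between the NdeI and EcoRI sites, both of which were retained. This places it in frame behind the backbone's N-terminal His6 tag, and the feature table also shows a thrombin cleavage site that would allow the tag to be removed after affinity purification. The feature table does not annotate the insert itself, but the unannotated gap between the thrombin site and the downstream vector elements matches its expected position. The short "capTEV", "9xHis" and "SET1" fragment calls are most likely the annotation tool's partial matches to pET28a's own His-tag and flanking vector sequences rather than additional functional tags. The record does not say whether the downstream His sequence is translated.

Expression is driven by the T7 promoter, followed by a lac operator and the phage T7 gene 10 ribosome binding site, and ends at the T7 terminator. The plasmid-borne lacI gene supplies lac repressor, so transcription stays repressed until induction with IPTG in a host that provides T7 RNA polymerase. The plasmid is selected with kanamycin through the aph(3')-Ia gene. It replicates from a pBR322-type ColE1 origin accompanied by rop and the bom region, and it also carries an f1 origin for single-stranded DNA production. The construct is suited to recombinant production and purification of the FdxB N-terminal domain in E. coli for biochemical or structural study.
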