Addgene plasmid #73336: pJK125
Purpose: Encodes Mycobacterium tuberculosis FdxB (N-terminal fatty acid desaturase domain)
Depositing lab: T. J. Kappock. Depositing organization: Washington University in Saint Louis.
Backbone
  Vector backbone: pET28a
  Backbone size w/o insert (bp): 5369
  Total vector size (bp): 6313
  Vector type: Bacterial Expression
Growth in bacteria
  Bacterial resistance: Kanamycin, 50 μg/mL
  Growth temperature: 37°C
  Growth strain: DH5alpha
  Copy number: Unknown
Gene/Insert
  Gene/Insert name: electron transfer flavoprotein (alt names: fdxB; LH57_19385)
  Species: Mycobacterium tuberculosis H37Rv
  Mutation: encodes residues 1-327
  GenBank ID: AIR16344.1
  Promoter: T7
  Tag / fusion protein: His6 (N terminal on backbone)
  Cloning method: Restriction Enzyme; 5′ cloning site NdeI (not destroyed); 3′ cloning site EcoRI (not destroyed)
  Sequencing primers: 5′ T7 promoter; 3′ T7 terminator
Terms and licenses: Academic/Nonprofit Terms; Industry Terms: Not Available to Industry
Depositor comments: Contains putative integral-membrane fatty acid desaturase domain.
How to cite: pJK125 was a gift from T. J. Kappock (Addgene plasmid # 73336 ; http://n2t.net/addgene:73336 ; RRID:Addgene_73336)
