>Addgene plasmid #73336 | pJK125 | addgene partial sequence | sequence record 138199 | T7 5'-TAATACGACTCACTATAGGG-3'
TTTTGTTTAACTTTAAGAAGGAGATATACCATGGGCAGCAGCCATCATCATCATCATCACAGCAGCGGCC
TGGTGCCGCGCGGCAGCCATATGACTGACGCGTGTCAAGCAGAGTACGCTATCGCAGCTATGTCGACCGT
CGAGATGGACCAGGCGGCTCCAGAGTCCGCCGCGCACCACCCTCTGCCGGACCCCGGTGAGTCGGTCCCC
AGACTCGCGCTGCCCACGATCGGGATCTTCCTGGCCACGCTCACCGCGTTCGTCGGTTCTACGACCGCTT
ACATCAGCGGATGGATCCCGTTCTGGGTGACGATCCCCGTCAACGCCGCGGTCACGTTCGTGATGTTCAC
CGTCGTGCATGACGCATCGCATTACGCGATCAGCTCCATCCGGTGGGTGAACGGGCTGTTCGGGCGGCTG
GCGTGGCTTTTCGTCGGGCCGGTGGTCGCGTTCCCGGCCTTCGGGTACATCCACATCCAGCACCACCGCC
ATTCCAACGACGACGAGCAAGACCCGGACACCTTCGCCTCACACGGCTCGCTGTGGGTGCTGCCGTTGCG
CTGGTCGATGGTCGAGTACTTCTACATCAAGTACTACCTGCCTCGCGGCCGCAGCCGGCCGGTCATCGAG
GTCGCCGAGACGCTGGTGATGATGACCCTGTTCCTGACCGGCCTGATCGTCGCCATCGTCACCGGCAACT
TCTGGACGCTGGCGATCGTCTTCCTGATCCCGCAACGTATCGGCCTTACCGTGCTGGCCTGGTGGTTCGA
CTGGCTGCCCCACCACGGTCTGGAGGACACCCAGCGCAGCAACCGCTACCGCGCGACCCGCAACCGGGTT
GGCGCCGAGTGGCTGTTCACCCCGGTGCTGCTGTCGCAGAACTACCACTTGGTGCACCACCTGCACCCGT
CGGTGCCGTTCTACCGGTACCTGCGCACCTGGCGGCGCAACGAGGAGGCGTATCTGGAACGCAACGCCGC
GATCTCCACGGTCTTTGGCCAGCAACTGAATCCGGACGAGTACCGGCAGTGGAAGGAG
