>Addgene plasmid #73336 | pJK125 | addgene partial sequence | sequence record 138200 | T7term 5'-GCTAGTTATTGCTCAGCGG-3'
TTTGTTAGCAGCCGGATCTCAGTGGTGGTGGTGGTGGTGCTCGAGTGCGGCCGCAAGCTTGTCGACGGAG
CTCGAATTCTACCGCACCGGCAGCAGTCGCGCGAGCCGGCCGTTGAGCTCCTTCCACTGCCGGTACTCGT
CCGGATTCAGTTGCTGGCCAAAGACCGTGGAGATCGCGGCGTTGCGTTCCAGATACGCCTCCTCGTTGCG
CCGCCAGGTGCGCAGGTACCGGTAGAACGGCACCGACGGGTGCAGGTGGTGCACCAAGTGGTAGTTCTGC
GACAGCAGCACCGGGGTGAACAGCCACTCGGCGCCAACCCGGTTGCGGGTCGCGCGGTAGCGGTTGCTGC
GCTGGGTGTCCTCCAGACCGTGGTGGGGCAGCCAGTCGAACCACCAGGCCAGCACGGTAAGGCCGATACG
TTGCGGGATCAGGAAGACGATCGCCAGCGTCCAGAAGTTGCCGGTGACGATGGCGACGATCAGGCCGGTC
AGGAACAGGGTCATCATCACCAGCGTCTCGGCGACCTCGATGACCGGCCGGCTGCGGCCGCGAGGCAGGT
AGTACTTGATGTAGAAGTACTCGACCATCGACCAGCGCAACGGCAGCACCCACAGCGAGCCGTGTGAGGC
GAAGGTGTCCGGGTCTTGCTCGTCGTCGTTGGAATGGCGGTGGTGCTGGATGTGGATGTACCCGAAGGCC
GGGAACGCGACCACCGGCCCGACGAAAAGCCACGCCAGCCGCCCGAACAGCCCGTTCACCCACCGGATGG
AGCTGATCGCGTAATGCGATGCGTCATGCACGACGGTGAACATCACGAACGTGACCGCGGCGTTGACGGG
GATCGTCACCCAGAACGGGATCCATCCGCTGATGTAAGCGGTCGTAGAACCGACGAACGCGGTGAGCGTG
GCCAGGAAGATCCCGA
